Addgene plasmid #46753: pQHA-USP7 WT puroR
Purpose: Retroviral vector that expresses wild type HA-tagged human USP7
Depositing lab: Goedele Maertens & Gordon Peters. Depositing organization: Cancer Research Technology. Publication: Ubiquitin-specific proteases 7 and 11 modulate Polycomb regulation of the INK4a tumour suppressor. Maertens GN, El Messaoudi-Aubert S, Elderkin S, Hiom K, Peters G. EMBO J. 2010 Aug 4;29(15):2553-65. doi: 10.1038/emboj.2010.129. Epub 2010 Jul 2. PubMed 20601937.
Backbone
  Vector backbone: pQCXIP
  Backbone manufacturer: Clontech
  Total vector size (bp): 10488
  Modifications to backbone: pQHA-puro was created by ligation into the MfeI- and AgeI-digested pQFlag-puro (pQFlag-puro was engineered by ligation in NotI- and BamHI-digested pQCXIP, giving the following MCS: NotI-Kozak-MfeI-Flag-AgeI-XhoI-BamHI).
  Vector type: Mammalian Expression, Retroviral
  Selectable markers: Puromycin
Growth in bacteria
  Bacterial resistance: Ampicillin, 100 μg/mL
  Growth temperature: 37°C
  Growth strain: DH5alpha
  Copy number: Unknown
Gene/Insert
  Gene/Insert name: USP7
  Species: H. sapiens (human)
  Entrez Gene: USP7 (a.k.a. C16DELp13.2, DEL16P13.2, HAFOUS, HAUSP, TEF1)
  Promoter: CMV
  Tag / fusion protein: HA (N terminal on backbone)
  Cloning method: Restriction Enzyme; 5′ cloning site AgeI (not destroyed); 3′ cloning site BamHI (not destroyed)
  Sequencing primers: 5′ CMV Forward; 3′ pCDH-rev
Terms and licenses: Academic/Nonprofit Terms; Industry Terms: Not Available to Industry
Depositor comments: Sequence discrepancies between the full and QC sequences have no functional consequence.
How to cite: pQHA-USP7 WT puroR was a gift from Goedele Maertens & Gordon Peters (Addgene plasmid # 46753 ; http://n2t.net/addgene:46753 ; RRID:Addgene_46753)
