[The description below was written by a language model from this plasmid's Addgene catalogue record and pLannotate feature annotations shown in this document.]
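Description:
pQHA-USP7 WT puroR is a 10,488 bp self-inactivating gammaretroviral expression vector built on the pQCXIP backbone, designed to deliver wild-type human USP7 (also known as HAUSP), a ubiquitin-specific protease, into mammalian cells. In bacteria it is propagated through a high-copy ColE1/pUC-type origin and selected with ampicillin via the β-lactamase gene. The backbone was modified in two steps. A Kozak–Flag multiple cloning site was first introduced into pQCXIP, and the Flag segment was then exchanged for an HA epitope. The USP7 coding sequence, cloned between AgeI and BamHI, is therefore expressed with an N-terminal HA tag supplied by the vector.

The viral genome is transcribed in packaging cells from a hybrid 5′ element in which the CMV enhancer/promoter is fused to a truncated Moloney murine sarcoma virus LTR. This is followed by the Ψ packaging signal and a truncated gag region lacking its start codon, which supports efficient encapsidation. The 3′ LTR carries a U3 deletion that is copied to the 5′ end during reverse transcription, so the integrated provirus has inactive LTRs and expression depends on the internal CMV immediate-early promoter. That promoter drives a single bicistronic transcript of HA-USP7, an EMCV IRES and the puromycin N-acetyltransferase gene, which links puromycin resistance to transgene expression. The small rop, bom, Mos, env and dmpM fragments and the SV40 promoter annotated elsewhere appear to be backbone remnants. The construct is suited to making stably transduced, puromycin-selected cells expressing epitope-tagged USP7. The associated publication concerns USP7 and USP11 in Polycomb regulation of the INK4a tumour suppressor. The depositor notes that discrepancies between the full and quality-control sequences have no functional consequence.
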