Features (pLannotate 1.2.2; 23 found; start..end, strand, type, name):
    309..512     +  promoter       CMV promoter: human cytomegalovirus (CMV) immediate early promoter
    513..688     +  LTR            5' LTR (truncated): truncated long terminal repeat from Moloney murine sarcoma virus
    810..1084    +  misc_feature   MESV Ψ (fragment): packaging signal of murine embryonic stem cell virus
   1151..1567    +  CDS            gag (truncated): truncated Moloney murine leukemia virus (MMLV) gag gene lacking the start codon
   1604..1907    +  enhancer       CMV enhancer: human cytomegalovirus immediate early enhancer
   1980..1997    -  promoter       CMV promoter (fragment): human cytomegalovirus (CMV) immediate early promoter
   2060..2111    +  promoter       CMVd2 promoter: truncated human cytomegalovirus (CMV) immediate early promoter that yields moderately reduced expression relative to the full-length promoter
   2265..2285    +  CDS            HA (fragment): HA (human influenza hemagglutinin) epitope tag
   2292..5597    +  CDS            USP7: UBP7_HUMAN - Also known as HAUSP. Experimental evidence at protein level: Swiss-Prot protein existence level 1. (Microbial infection) Contributes to the overall stabilization and trans-activation capability of the herpesvirus 1 trans-acting transcriptional protein ICP0/VMW110 during HSV-1 infection. From Homo sapiens (Human).
   5616..6188    +  misc_feature   IRES: internal ribosome entry site (IRES) of the encephalomyocarditis virus (EMCV)
   6221..6820    +  CDS            PuroR: puromycin N-acetyltransferase; pac from Streptomyces; confers resistance to puromycin
   6870..6935    +  CDS            dmpM (fragment): DMPM_STRAD - Protein inferred from homology: Swiss-Prot protein existence level 3. From Streptomyces alboniger.
   6948..7019    +  CDS            Mos (fragment): MOS_MOUSE - Experimental evidence at transcript level: Swiss-Prot protein existence level 2. From Mus musculus (Mouse).
   7052..7152    +  CDS            env (fragment): murine leukemia virus gPr80 envelope polyprotein precursor; env; proteolytically cleaved into gp70SU and p15TM subunits
   7194..7619    +  LTR            3' LTR (ΔU3): self-inactivating 3' long terminal repeat (LTR) from Moloney murine leukemia virus
   7688..7728    +  CDS            rop (fragment): Rop protein, which maintains plasmids at low copy number; rop
   7830..7868    +  misc_feature   bom (fragment): basis of mobility region from pBR322
   7885..8214    +  promoter       SV40 promoter: SV40 enhancer and early promoter
   8220..8321    +  misc_feature   bom (fragment): basis of mobility region from pBR322
   8507..9095    -  rep_origin     ori: high-copy-number ColE1/pMB1/pBR322/pUC origin of replication
   9266..10126   -  CDS            AmpR: β-lactamase; bla; confers resistance to ampicillin, carbenicillin, and related antibiotics
  10127..10231   -  promoter       AmpR promoter: bla
  10417..308     +  enhancer       CMV enhancer (across the origin): human cytomegalovirus immediate early enhancer
>Addgene plasmid #46753 | pQHA-USP7 WT puroR | depositor full sequence | sequence record 93109 | pQHA-USP7 WT puroR sequence 10488 bps
TCCGCGTTACATAACTTACGGTAAATGGCCCGCCTGGCTGACCGCCCAACGACCCCCGCCCATTGACGTC
AATAATGACGTATGTTCCCATAGTAACGCCAATAGGGACTTTCCATTGACGTCAATGGGTGGAGTATTTA
CGGTAAACTGCCCACTTGGCAGTACATCAAGTGTATCATATGCCAAGTACGCCCCCTATTGACGTCAATG
ACGGTAAATGGCCCGCCTGGCATTATGCCCAGTACATGACCTTATGGGACTTTCCTACTTGGCAGTACAT
CTACGTATTAGTCATCGCTATTACCATGGTGATGCGGTTTTGGCAGTACATCAATGGGCGTGGATAGCGG
TTTGACTCACGGGGATTTCCAAGTCTCCACCCCATTGACGTCAATGGGAGTTTGTTTTGGCACCAAAATC
AACGGGACTTTCCAAAATGTCGTAACAACTCCGCCCCATTGACGCAAATGGGCGGTAGGCGTGTACGGTG
GGAGGTCTATATAAGCAGAGCTCAATAAAAGAGCCCACAACCCCTCACTCGGCGCGCCAGTCTTCCGATA
GACTGCGTCGCCCGGGTACCCGTATTCCCAATAAAGCCTCTTGCTGTTTGCATCCGAATCGTGGTCTCGC
TGTTCCTTGGGAGGGTCTCCTCTGAGTGATTGACTACCCACGACGGGGGTCTTTCATTTGGGGGCTCGTC
CGGGATTTGGAGACCCCTGCCCAGGGACCACCGACCCACCACCGGGAGGTAAGCTGGCCAGCAACTTATC
TGTGTCTGTCCGATTGTCTAGTGTCTATGTTTGATGTTATGCGCCTGCGTCTGTACTAGTTAGCTAACTA
GCTCTGTATCTGGCGGACCCGTGGTGGAACTGACGAGTTCTGAACACCCGGCCGCAACCCTGGGAGACGT
CCCAGGGACTTTGGGGGCCGTTTTTGTGGCCCGACCTGAGGAAGGGAGTCGATGTGGAATCCGACCCCGT
CAGGATATGTGGTTCTGGTAGGAGACGAGAACCTAAAACAGTTCCCGCCTCCGTCTGAATTTTTGCTTTC
GGTTTGGAACCGAAGCCGCGCGTCTTGTCTGCTGCAGCGCTGCAGCATCGTTCTGTGTTGTCTCTGTCTG
ACTGTGTTTCTGTATTTGTCTGAAAATTAGGGCCAGACTGTTACCACTCCCTTAAGTTTGACCTTAGGTC
ACTGGAAAGATGTCGAGCGGATCGCTCACAACCAGTCGGTAGATGTCAAGAAGAGACGTTGGGTTACCTT
CTGCTCTGCAGAATGGCCAACCTTTAACGTCGGATGGCCGCGAGACGGCACCTTTAACCGAGACCTCATC
ACCCAGGTTAAGATCAAGGTCTTTTCACCTGGCCCGCATGGACACCCAGACCAGGTCCCCTACATCGTGA
CCTGGGAAGCCTTGGCTTTTGACCCCCCTCCCTGGGTCAAGCCCTTTGTACACCCTAAGCCTCCGCCTCC
TCTTCCTCCATCCGCCCCGTCTCTCCCCCTTGAACCTCCTCGTTCGACCCCGCCTCGATCCTCCCTTTAT
CCAGCCCTCACTCCTTCTCTAGGCGCCGGAATTGAAGATCTGGGGGATCGATCCTCTAGAGTCCGTTACA
TAACTTACGGTAAATGGCCCGCCTGGCTGACCGCCCAACGACCCCCGCCCATTGACGTCAATAATGACGT
ATGTTCCCATAGTAACGCCAATAGGGACTTTCCATTGACGTCAATGGGTGGAGTATTTACGGTAAACTGC
CCACTTGGCAGTACATCAAGTGTATCATATGCCAAGTACGCCCCCTATTGACGTCAATGACGGTAAATGG
CCCGCCTGGCATTATGCCCAGTACATGACCTTATGGGACTTTCCTACTTGGCAGTACATCTACGTATTAG
TCATCGCTATTACCATGGTGATGCGGTTTTGGCAGTACATCAATGGGCGTGAATAGCGGTTTGACTCACG
GGGATTTCCAAGTCTCCACCCCATTGACGTCAATGGGAGTTTGTTTTGGCACCAAAATCAACGGGACTTT
CCAAAATGTCGTAACAACTCCGCCCCATTGACGCAAATGGGCGGTAGGCGTGTACGGTGGGAGGTCTATA
TAAGCAGAGCTCGTTTAGTGAACCGTCAGATCGCCTGGAGACGCCATCCACGCTGTTTTGACCTCCATAG
AAGACACCGGGACCGATCCAGCCTCCGCGGCCGGGAACGGTGCATTGGAACGCTGCAGGAATTGATCCGC
GGCCGCGACACCATGGCACAATTGTACGACGTACCAGATTACGCTACCGGTATGAACCACCAGCAGCAGC
AGCAGCAGCAGAAAGCGGGCGAGCAGCAGTTGAGCGAGCCCGAGGACATGGAGATGGAAGCGGGAGATAC
AGATGACCCACCAAGAATTACTCAGAACCCTGTGATCAATGGGAATGTGGCCCTGAGTGATGGACACAAC
ACCGCGGAGGAGGACATGGAGGATGACACCAGTTGGCGCTCCGAGGCAACCTTTCAGTTCACTGTGGAGC
GCTTCAGCAGACTGAGTGAGTCGGTCCTTAGCCCTCCGTGTTTTGTGCGAAATCTGCCATGGAAGATTAT
GGTGATGCCACGCTTTTATCCAGACAGACCACACCAAAAAAGCGTAGGATTCTTTCTCCAGTGCAATGCT
GAATCTGATTCCACGTCATGGTCTTGCCATGCACAAGCAGTGCTGAAGATAATAAATTACAGAGATGATG
AAAAGTCGTTCAGTCGTCGTATTAGTCATTTGTTCTTCCATAAAGAAAATGATTGGGGATTTTCCAATTT
TATGGCCTGGAGTGAAGTGACCGATCCTGAGAAAGGATTTATAGATGATGACAAAGTTACCTTTGAAGTC
TTTGTACAGGCGGATGCTCCCCATGGAGTTGCGTGGGATTCAAAGAAGCACACAGGCTACGTCGGCTTAA
AGAATCAGGGAGCGACTTGTTACATGAACAGCCTGCTACAGACGTTATTTTTCACGAATCAGCTACGAAA
GGCTGTGTACATGATGCCAACCGAGGGGGATGATTCGTCTAAAAGCGTCCCTTTAGCATTACAAAGAGTG
TTCTATGAATTACAGCATAGTGATAAACCTGTAGGAACAAAAAAGTTAACAAAGTCATTTGGGTGGGAAA
CTTTAGATAGCTTCATGCAACATGATGTTCAGGAGCTTTGTCGAGTGTTGCTCGATAATGTGGAAAATAA
GATGAAAGGCACCTGTGTAGAGGGCACCATACCCAAATTATTCCGCGGCAAAATGGTGTCCTATATCCAG
TGTAAAGAAGTAGACTATCGGTCTGATAGAAGAGAAGATTATTATGATATCCAGCTAAGTATCAAAGGAA
AGAAAAATATATTTGAATCATTTGTGGATTATGTGGCAGTAGAACAGCTCGATGGGGACAATAAATACGA
CGCTGGGGAACATGGCTTACAGGAAGCAGAGAAAGGTGTGAAATTCCTAACATTGCCACCAGTGTTACAT
CTACAACTGATGAGATTTATGTATGACCCTCAGACGGACCAAAATATCAAGATCAATGATAGGTTTGAAT
TCCCAGAGCAGTTACCACTTGATGAATTTTTGCAAAAAACAGATCCTAAGGACCCTGCAAATTATATTCT
TCATGCAGTCCTGGTTCATAGTGGAGATAATCATGGTGGACATTATGTGGTTTATCTAAACCCCAAAGGG
GATGGCAAATGGTGTAAATTTGATGACGACGTGGTGTCAAGGTGTACTAAAGAGGAAGCAATTGAGCACA
ATTATGGGGGTCACGATGACGACCTGTCTGTTCGACACTGCACTAATGCTTACATGTTAGTCTACATCAG
GGAATCAAAACTGAGTGAAGTTTTACAGGCGGTCACCGACCATGATATTCCTCAGCAGTTGGTGGAGCGA
TTACAAGAAGAGAAAAGGATCGAGGCTCAGAAGCGGAAGGAGCGGCAGGAAGCCCATCTCTATATGCAAG
TGCAGATAGTCGCAGAGGACCAGTTTTGTGGCCACCAAGGGAATGACATGTACGATGAAGAAAAAGTGAA
ATACACTGTGTTCAAAGTATTGAAGAACTCCTCGCTTGCTGAGTTTGTTCAGAGCCTCTCTCAGACCATG
GGATTTCCACAAGATCAAATTCGATTGTGGCCCATGCAAGCAAGGAGTAATGGAACAAAACGACCAGCAA
TGTTAGATAATGAAGCCGACGGCAATAAAACAATGATTGAGCTCAGTGATAATGAAAACCCTTGGACAAT
ATTCCTGGAAACAGTTGATCCCGAGCTGGCTGCTAGTGGAGCGACCTTACCCAAGTTTGATAAAGATCAT
GATGTAATGTTATTTTTGAAGATGTATGATCCCAAAACGCGGAGCTTGAATTACTGTGGGCATATCTACA
CACCAATATCCTGTAAAATACGTGACTTGCTCCCAGTTATGTGTGACAGAGCAGGATTTATTCAAGATAC
TAGCCTTATCCTCTATGAGGAAGTTAAACCGAATTTAACAGAGAGAATTCAGGACTATGACGTGTCTCTT
GATAAAGCCCTTGATGAACTAATGGATGGTGACATCATAGTATTTCAGAAGGATGACCCTGAAAATGATA
ACAGTGAATTACCCACCGCAAAGGAGTATTTCCGAGATCTCTACCACCGCGTTGATGTCATTTTCTGTGA
TAAAACAATCCCTAATGATCCTGGATTTGTGGTTACGTTATCAAATAGAATGAATTATTTTCAGGTTGCA
AAGACAGTTGCACAGAGGCTCAACACAGATCCAATGTTGCTGCAGTTTTTCAAGTCTCAAGGTTATAGGG
ATGGCCCAGGTAATCCTCTTAGACATAATTATGAAGGTACTTTAAGAGATCTTCTACAGTTCTTCAAGCC
TAGACAACCTAAGAAACTTTACTATCAGCAGCTTAAGATGAAAATCACAGACTTTGAGAACAGGCGAAGT
TTTAAATGTATATGGTTAAACAGCCAATTTAGGGAAGAGGAAATAACACTATATCCAGACAAGCATGGGT
GTGTCCGGGACCTGTTAGAAGAATGTAAAAAGGCCGTGGAGCTTGGGGAGAAAGCATCAGGGAAACTTAG
GCTGCTAGAAATTGTAAGCTACAAAATCATTGGTGTTCATCAAGAAGATGAACTATTAGAATGTTTATCT
CCTGCAACGAGCCGGACGTTTCGAATAGAGGAAATCCCTTTGGACCAGGTGGACATAGACAAAGAGAATG
AGATGCTTGTCACAGTGGCGCATTTCCACAAAGAGGTCTTCGGAACGTTCGGAATCCCGTTTTTGCTGAG
GATACACCAGGGCGAGCATTTTCGAGAAGTGATGAAGCGAATCCAGAGCCTGCTGGACATCCAGGAGAAG
GAGTTTGAGAAGTTTAAATTTGCAATTGTAATGACGGGCCGACACCAGTACATAAATGAAGACGAGTATG
AAGTAAATTTGAAAGACTTTGAGCCACAGCCCGGTAATATGTCTCATCCTCGGCCTTGGCTAGGGCTCGA
CCACTTCAACAAAGCCCCAAAGAGGAGTCGCTACACTTACCTTGAAAAGGCCATTAAAATCCATAACTGA
GGATCCGGAATTCCGCCCCTCTCCCTCCCCCCCCCCTAACGTTACTGGCCGAAGCCGCTTGGAATAAGGC
CGGTGTGCGTTTGTCTATATGTTATTTTCCACCATATTGCCGTCTTTTGGCAATGTGAGGGCCCGGAAAC
CTGGCCCTGTCTTCTTGACGAGCATTCCTAGGGGTCTTTCCCCTCTCGCCAAAGGAATGCAAGGTCTGTT
GAATGTCGTGAAGGAAGCAGTTCCTCTGGAAGCTTCTTGAAGACAAACAACGTCTGTAGCGACCCTTTGC
AGGCAGCGGAACCCCCCACCTGGCGACAGGTGCCTCTGCGGCCAAAAGCCACGTGTATAAGATACACCTG
CAAAGGCGGCACAACCCCAGTGCCACGTTGTGAGTTGGATAGTTGTGGAAAGAGTCAAATGGCTCTCCTC
AAGCGTATTCAACAAGGGGCTGAAGGATGCCCAGAAGGTACCCCATTGTATGGGATCTGATCTGGGGCCT
CGGTGCACATGCTTTACATGTGTTTAGTCGAGGTTAAAAAACGTCTAGGCCCCCCGAACCACGGGGACGT
GGTTTTCCTTTGAAAAACACGATGATAAGCTTGCCACAACCCACAAGGAGACGACCTTCCATGACCGAGT
ACAAGCCCACGGTGCGCCTCGCCACCCGCGACGACGTCCCCCGGGCCGTACGCACCCTCGCCGCCGCGTT
CGCCGACTACCCCGCCACGCGCCACACCGTCGACCCGGACCGCCACATCGAGCGGGTCACCGAGCTGCAA
GAACTCTTCCTCACGCGCGTCGGGCTCGACATCGGCAAGGTGTGGGTCGCGGACGACGGCGCCGCGGTGG
CGGTCTGGACCACGCCGGAGAGCGTCGAAGCGGGGGCGGTGTTCGCCGAGATCGGCCCGCGCATGGCCGA
GTTGAGCGGTTCCCGGCTGGCCGCGCAGCAACAGATGGAAGGCCTCCTGGCGCCGCACCGGCCCAAGGAG
CCCGCGTGGTTCCTGGCCACCGTCGGCGTCTCGCCCGACCACCAGGGCAAGGGTCTGGGCAGCGCCGTCG
TGCTCCCCGGAGTGGAGGCGGCCGAGCGCGCCGGGGTGCCCGCCTTCCTGGAGACCTCCGCGCCCCGCAA
CCTCCCCTTCTACGAGCGGCTCGGCTTCACCGTCACCGCCGACGTCGAGTGCCCGAAGGACCGCGCGACC
TGGTGCATGACCCGCAAGCCCGGTGCCTGACGCCCGCCCCACGACCCGCAGCGCCCGACCGAAAGGAGCG
CACGACCCCATGGCTCCGACCGAAGCCGACCCGGGCGGCCCCGCCGACCCCGCACCCGCCCCCGAGGCCC
ACCGACTCTAGTCGAGGGCTGCAGCGCTGCAGAGGCCGAGTGCAGAACTGCTCCAAAGGGACCTCAAGGC
TTTCCGAGGGACACTAGGCTGACTCCATCGAGCCAGTGTAGAGATAAGCTTATCGATTAGTCCAATTTGT
TAAAGACAGGATATCAGTGGTCCAGGCTCTAGTTTTGACTCAACAATATCACCAGCTGAAGCCTATAGAG
TACGAGCCATAGATAAAATAAAAGATTTTATTTAGTCTCCAGAAAAAGGGGGGAATGAAAGACCCCACCT
GTAGGTTTGGCAAGCTAGCTTAAGTAACGCCATTTTGCAAGGCATGGAAAAATACATAACTGAGAATAGA
GAAGTTCAGATCAAGGTCAGGAACAGATGGAACAGGGTCGACCCTAGAGAACCATCAGATGTTTCCAGGG
TGCCCCAAGGACCTGAAATGACCCTGTGCCTTATTTGAACTAACCAATCAGTTCGCTTCTCGCTTCTGTT
CGCGCGCTTCTGCTCCCCGAGCTCAATAAAAGAGCCCACAACCCCTCACTCGGGGCGCCAGTCCTCCGAT
TGACTGAGTCGCCCGGGTACCCGTGTATCCAATAAACCCTCTTGCAGTTGCATCCGACTTGTGGTCTCGC
TGTTCCTTGGGAGGGTCTCCTCTGAGTGATTGACTACCCGTCAGCGGGGGTCTTTCATTTGGGGGCTCGT
CCGGGATCGGGAGACCCCTGCCCAGGGACCACCGACCCACCACCGGGAGGTAAGCTGGCTGCCTCGCGCG
TTTCGGTGATGACGGTGAAAACCTCTGACACATGCAGCTCCCGGAGACGGTCACAGCTTGTCTGTAAGCG
GATGCCGGGAGCAGACAAGCCCGTCAGGGCGCGTCAGCGGGTGTTGGCGGGTGTCGGGGCGCAGCCATGA
CCCAGTCACGTAGCGATAGCGGAGTGTAGATCCGGCTGTGGAATGTGTGTCAGTTAGGGTGTGGAAAGTC
CCCAGGCTCCCCAGCAGGCAGAAGTATGCAAAGCATGCATCTCAATTAGTCAGCAACCAGGTGTGGAAAG
TCCCCAGGCTCCCCAGCAGGCAGAAGTATGCAAAGCATGCATCTCAATTAGTCAGCAACCATAGTCCCGC
CCCTAACTCCGCCCATCCCGCCCCTAACTCCGCCCAGTTCCGCCCATTCTCCGCCCCATGGCTGACTAAT
TTTTTTTATTTATGCAGAGGCCGAGGCCGCCTCGGCCTCTGAGCTATTCCAGAAGTAGTGAGGAGGCTTT
TTTGGAGGCCTAGGCTTTTGCAAAAAGCTTACTGGCTTAACTATGCGGCATCAGAGCAGATTGTACTGAG
AGTGCACCATATGCGGTGTGAAATACCGCACAGATGCGTAAGGAGAAAATACCGCATCAGGCGCTCTTCC
GCTTCCTCGCTCACTGACTCGCTGCGCTCGGTCGTTCGGCTGCGGCGAGCGGTATCAGCTCACTCAAAGG
CGGTAATACGGTTATCCACAGAATCAGGGGATAACGCAGGAAAGAACATGTGAGCAAAAGGCCAGCAAAA
GGCCAGGAACCGTAAAAAGGCCGCGTTGCTGGCGTTTTTCCATAGGCTCCGCCCCCCTGACGAGCATCAC
AAAAATCGACGCTCAAGTCAGAGGTGGCGAAACCCGACAGGACTATAAAGATACCAGGCGTTTCCCCCTG
GAAGCTCCCTCGTGCGCTCTCCTGTTCCGACCCTGCCGCTTACCGGATACCTGTCCGCCTTTCTCCCTTC
GGGAAGCGTGGCGCTTTCTCATAGCTCACGCTGTAGGTATCTCAGTTCGGTGTAGGTCGTTCGCTCCAAG
CTGGGCTGTGTGCACGAACCCCCCGTTCAGCCCGACCGCTGCGCCTTATCCGGTAACTATCGTCTTGAGT
CCAACCCGGTAAGACACGACTTATCGCCACTGGCAGCAGCCACTGGTAACAGGATTAGCAGAGCGAGGTA
TGTAGGCGGTGCTACAGAGTTCTTGAAGTGGTGGCCTAACTACGGCTACACTAGAAGGACAGTATTTGGT
ATCTGCGCTCTGCTGAAGCCAGTTACCTTCGGAAAAAGAGTTGGTAGCTCTTGATCCGGCAAACAAACCA
CCGCTGGTAGCGGTGGTTTTTTTGTTTGCAAGCAGCAGATTACGCGCAGAAAAAAAGGATCTCAAGAAGA
TCCTTTGATCTTTTCTACGGGGTCTGACGCTCAGTGGAACGAAAACTCACGTTAAGGGATTTTGGTCATG
AGATTATCAAAAAGGATCTTCACCTAGATCCTTTTAAATTAAAAATGAAGTTTTAAATCAATCTAAAGTA
TATATGAGTAAACTTGGTCTGACAGTTACCAATGCTTAATCAGTGAGGCACCTATCTCAGCGATCTGTCT
ATTTCGTTCATCCATAGTTGCCTGACTCCCCGTCGTGTAGATAACTACGATACGGGAGGGCTTACCATCT
GGCCCCAGTGCTGCAATGATACCGCGAGACCCACGCTCACCGGCTCCAGATTTATCAGCAATAAACCAGC
CAGCCGGAAGGGCCGAGCGCAGAAGTGGTCCTGCAACTTTATCCGCCTCCATCCAGTCTATTAATTGTTG
CCGGGAAGCTAGAGTAAGTAGTTCGCCAGTTAATAGTTTGCGCAACGTTGTTGCCATTGCTGCAGGCATC
GTGGTGTCACGCTCGTCGTTTGGTATGGCTTCATTCAGCTCCGGTTCCCAACGATCAAGGCGAGTTACAT
GATCCCCCATGTTGTGCAAAAAAGCGGTTAGCTCCTTCGGTCCTCCGATCGTTGTCAGAAGTAAGTTGGC
CGCAGTGTTATCACTCATGGTTATGGCAGCACTGCATAATTCTCTTACTGTCATGCCATCCGTAAGATGC
TTTTCTGTGACTGGTGAGTACTCAACCAAGTCATTCTGAGAATAGTGTATGCGGCGACCGAGTTGCTCTT
GCCCGGCGTCAACACGGGATAATACCGCGCCACATAGCAGAACTTTAAAAGTGCTCATCATTGGAAAACG
TTCTTCGGGGCGAAAACTCTCAAGGATCTTACCGCTGTTGAGATCCAGTTCGATGTAACCCACTCGTGCA
CCCAACTGATCTTCAGCATCTTTTACTTTCACCAGCGTTTCTGGGTGAGCAAAAACAGGAAGGCAAAATG
CCGCAAAAAAGGGAATAAGGGCGACACGGAAATGTTGAATACTCATACTCTTCCTTTTTCAATATTATTG
AAGCATTTATCAGGGTTATTGTCTCATGAGCGGATACATATTTGAATGTATTTAGAAAAATAAACAAATA
GGGGTTCCGCGCACATTTCCCCGAAAAGTGCCACCTGACGTCTAAGAAACCATTATTATCATGACATTAA
CCTATAAAAATAGGCGTATCACGAGGCCCTTTCGTCTTCAAGAATTAGCTTGGCCATTGCATACGTTGTA
TCCATATCATAATATGTACATTTATATTGGCTCATGTCCAACATTACCGCCATGTTGACATTGATTATTG
ACTAGTTATTAATAGTAATCAATTACGGGGTCATTAGTTCATAGCCCATATATGGAGT
