>Addgene plasmid #46753 | pQHA-USP7 WT puroR | addgene partial sequence | sequence record 101533 | Futet-F 5'-CTCCATAGAAGACACCGGGA-3'
TGCAGGAATTGATCCGCGGCCGCGACACCATGGCACAATTGTACGACGTACCAGATTACGCTACCGGTAT
GAACCACCAGCAGCAGCAGCAGCAGCAGAAAGCGGGCGAGCAGCAGTTGAGCGAGCCCGAGGACATGGAG
ATGGAAGCGGGAGATACAGATGACCCACCAAGAATTACTCAGAACCCTGTGATCAATGGGAATGTGGCCC
TGAGTGATGGACACAACACCGCGGAGGAGGACATGGAGGATGACACCAGTTGGCGCTCCGAGGCAACCTT
TCAGTTCACTGTGGAGCGCTTCAGCAGACTGAGTGAGTCGGTCCTTAGCCCTCCGTGTTTTGTGCGAAAT
CTGCCATGGAAGATTATGGTGATGCCACGCTTTTATCCAGACAGACCACACCAAAAAAGCGTAGGATTCT
TTCTCCAGTGCAATGCTGAATCTGATTCCACGTCATGGTCTTGCCATGCACAAGCAGTGCTGAAGATAAT
AAATTACAGAGATGATGAAAAGTCGTTCAGTCGTCGTATTAGTCATTTGTTCTTCCATAAAGAAAATGAT
TGGGGATTTTCCAATTTTATGGCCTGGAGTGAAGTGACCGATCCTGAGAAAGGATTTATAGATGATGACA
AAGTTACCTTTGAAGTCTTTGTACAGGCGGATGCTCCCCATGGAGTTGCGT
