>Addgene plasmid #46753 | pQHA-USP7 WT puroR | addgene partial sequence | sequence record 101534 | pCDH-rev 5'-GCATTCCTTTGGCGAGAG-3'
NNNNCCAGGANCNGTCAGAGAAGGGCCAGGTTTCCGGGCCCTCACATTGCCAAAAGACGGCAATATGGTG
GAAAATNACATATAGACAAACGCACACCGGCCTTATTCCAAGCGGCTTCGGCCAGTAACGTTAGGGGGGG
GGGAGGGAGANGGGGGGGGGCNNCATCNNNCNNATCCTNNNNNNANACTNNTACCCNTCTTCTCGCGNNG
NNACNNGGGGCCTGNCTNCTCNNCAACTTCTNGATCNTTATANAANCTNGNANNAACCCTCCTNCTNNAN
NAGGANGNNTCCTTNCCNGCACTGNGNNTTCTCAGCCTANTCCCCNACNNGNTNATNNCCNNGCTCNCTN
NCCTNNNTNGGNTGAGCNNAACNGCCACTCTTGGNCTCNTNCNNGGCGCNNGNCCTTATNNCTNACNCAN
NTNTAAGACNCNNTNTTGACNCCCCTCGGTCNANTGNCTNNGTTGCANCNCNTTNCGTGANCGTTCNCAA
TTCACCCTTNTNCNCTNTGNCTTTNCNANGATTANANTTNNANTTNTTTNTNNACACCCTNCCNAACCCC
TNNCCAATACNACATGNGTNTCCNGCANCCNATATNAACTGNCTNACGCATCTCTAANACTNNTNCNATG
CCGTCNNTGTGNNCANNACNNNCCNCCAACNTTNGTCCATNNNTTTNCNTACTGNCCNCTGNCNGNANTT
CCCNCNNNGCTACNGNAANGNNCATTANNTTNNGNGCACNTNCNCANATGCNCCCCNAANTNANTTNGNA
NNTTCACAGNNNTNAANCNATTATTNNNGCNNNAANTACANTNTNCANCNTAGATCNNGCNANTTCCNAT
NGNTAGNNTNNTNTGNNCCTNGGAAGNNGTTNNNNTCNAACNTNAATNNCNTNTCNCGTTNTNNGAACNA
ANCNTNCNAACAAANACCANNTATCNNTCNTCNACCACTNTNCACAATNCNTGANCNCGCNNTTNATNNA
NNNTNCNTGNANTTNCNATCNNTGCANAGGAGGNAAAANCAAANNCTCCNNANNAGGNCNNNATNACANG
ACTNNCACNNNCANNTATCTNAAANCCACCCNCATCNATNCNAAAATNGNNCTTATCACNTNTNANNACC
NTTCANNNTTATTANNACNANGNNGATCNNGCNANNGNGNCNACNGNAAGTNCTNANNTNGANNNANNNN
ACTNCNCAGANCGGNAGATCGNANTGGCTCGCTAATANNGNAAATAGNTCNGGCNGTNCTCNCNCTAATN
TTCAACACANCNNNTCNNTGTAAGANCTAAANNNANCNGANGGCTNNTTAGTAANTTAANTGNTNCCACN
ANNT
