>Addgene plasmid #46753 | pQHA-USP7 WT puroR | addgene partial sequence | sequence record 102564 | hUSP7-F2 5'-ctggagtgaagtgaccgatc-3'
GTCTTTGTACAGGCGGATGCTCCCCATGGAGTTGCGTGGGATTCAAAGAAGCACACAGGCTACGTCGGCT
TAAAGAATCAGGGAGCGACTTGTTACATGAACAGCCTGCTACAGACGTTATTTTTCACGAATCAGCTACG
AAAGGCTGTGTACATGATGCCAACCGAGGGGGATGATTCGTCTAAAAGCGTCCCTTTAGCATTACAAAGA
GTGTTCTATGAATTACAGCATAGTGATAAACCTGTAGGAACAAAAAAGTTAACAAAGTCATTTGGGTGGG
AAACTTTAGATAGCTTCATGCAACATGATGTTCAGGAGCTTTGTCGAGTGTTGCTCGATAATGTGGAAAA
TAAGATGAAAGGCACCTGTGTAGAGGGCACCATACCCAAATTATTCCGCGGCAAAATGGTGTCCTATATC
CAGTGTAAAGAAGTAGACTATCGGTCTGATAGAAGAGAAGATTATTATGATATCCAGCTAAGTATCAAAG
GAAAGAAAAATATATTTGAATCATTTGTGGATTATGTGGCAGTAGAACAGCTCGATGGGGACAATAAATA
CGACGCTGGGGAACATGGCTTACAGGAAGCAGAGAAAGGTGTGAAATTCCTAACATTGCCACCAGTGTTA
CATCTACAACTGATGAGATTTATGTATGACCCTCAGACGGACCAAAATATCAAGATCAATGATAGGTTTG
AATTCCCAGAGCAGTTACCACTTGATGAATTTTTGC
