>Addgene plasmid #46753 | pQHA-USP7 WT puroR | addgene partial sequence | sequence record 106059 | hUSP7-F3 5'-GTGGAGCTTGGGGAGAAAG-3'
TCATTGGTGTTCATCAAGAAGATGAACTATTAGAATGTTTATCTCCTGCAACGAGCCGGACGTTTCGAAT
AGAGGAAATCCCTTTGGACCAGGTGGACATAGACAAAGAGAATGAGATGCTTGTCACAGTGGCGCATTTC
CACAAAGAGGTCTTCGGAACGTTCGGAATCCCGTTTTTGCTGAGGATACACCAGGGCGAGCATTTTCGAG
AAGTGATGAAGCGAATCCAGAGCCTGCTGGACATCCAGGAGAAGGAGTTTGAGAAGTTTAAATTTGCAAT
TGTAATGATGGGCCGACACCAGTACATAAATGAAGACGAGTATGAAGTAAATTTGAAAGACTTTGAGCCA
CAGCCCGGTAATATGTCTCATCCTCGGCCTTGGCTAGGGCTCGACCACTTCAACAAAGCCCCAAAGAGGA
GTCGCTACACTTACCTTGAAAAGGCCATTAAAATCCATAACTGAGGATCC
